Addgene plasmid #196845: gzk326-dpspCas13b_gRNA[ccdbCam]-5xPBSc_Loop
Purpose: (Empty Backbone) backbone for gRNA cloning of dpspCas13b tagged by 5xPBSc_Loop
Depositing lab: Albert Cheng. Depositing organization: Jackson Laboratory. Publication: Simultaneous multifunctional transcriptome engineering by CRISPR RNA scaffold. Liu Z, Jillette N, Robson P, Cheng AW. Nucleic Acids Res. 2023 Aug 11;51(14):e77. doi: 10.1093/nar/gkad547. PubMed 37395412.
Backbone
  Vector backbone: PCR8
  Backbone size (bp): 3308
  Vector type: CRISPR
Growth in bacteria
  Bacterial resistance: Chloramphenicol and Spectinomycin, 25 & 50 μg/mL
  Growth temperature: 30°C
  Growth strain: ccdB Survival
  Copy number: Unknown
Terms and licenses: Academic/Nonprofit Terms; Industry Terms: Not Available to Industry
Depositor comments: Please visit https://www.biorxiv.org/content/10.1101/2022.06.21.497089v1 for bioRxiv preprint.
How to cite: gzk326-dpspCas13b_gRNA[ccdbCam]-5xPBSc_Loop was a gift from Albert Cheng (Addgene plasmid # 196845 ; http://n2t.net/addgene:196845 ; RRID:Addgene_196845)
