[The description below was written by a language model from this plasmid's Addgene catalogue record and pLannotate feature annotations shown in this document.]
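Description:
gzk326-dpspCas13b_gRNA[ccdbCam]-5xPBSc_Loop is an empty guide-RNA cloning backbone built on the pCR8 Gateway entry vector and classed as a CRISPR plasmid. It is propagated in E. coli from a high-copy ColE1/pUC-type origin and carries the backbone aadA (SmR) gene for spectinomycin resistance. A second marker, chloramphenicol acetyltransferase, sits within the replaceable stuffer cassette, so the uncut plasmid is selected with both drugs. Because that cassette also encodes the CcdB gyrase toxin (with only a fragment of the CcdA antitoxin), the plasmid has to be maintained in a ccdB-tolerant strain. The sequenced record is about 4.7 kb.

The working region lies between the attL1 and attL2 Gateway sites, shielded upstream by the rrnB T1/T2 terminators of the backbone. A human U6 RNA polymerase III promoter faces the inverted ccdB–CmR cassette, which serves as a counter-selectable placeholder. Replacing it with a spacer sequence removes the toxin, so correct clones can grow in ordinary cloning strains. According to the name and stated purpose, the resulting transcript is a guide RNA for catalytically dead PspCas13b carrying five copies of a PBSc motif, described as a loop insertion. PBS motifs are generally Pumilio/PUF-domain binding sites used to recruit effector fusions, and the associated publication concerns a CRISPR RNA scaffold for multifunctional transcriptome engineering. The feature table does not annotate the Cas13b direct repeat or the 5xPBSc array, so their exact position and the restriction sites used for spacer cloning are not stated. The flanking attL sites would allow the finished U6-gRNA unit to be moved into a destination vector by LR recombination. No Cas13b coding sequence is present.
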