Features (pLannotate 1.2.2; 17 found; start..end, strand, type, name):
    121..213     +  CDS            lacI (fragment): lac repressor; lacI; The lac repressor binds to the lac operator to inhibit transcription in E. coli. This inhibition can be relieved by adding lactose or isopropyl-β-D-thiogalactopyranoside (IPTG).
    268..295     -  terminator     rrnB T2 terminator: transcription terminator T2 from the E. coli rrnB gene
    387..473     -  terminator     rrnB T1 terminator: Escherichia coli rrnB; transcription terminator T1 from the E. coli rrnB gene
    517..553     -  CDS            lacZα (fragment): LacZα fragment of β-galactosidase; lacZ fragment
    569..668     +  protein_bind   attL1: mutant version of attL; recombination site for the Gateway® LR reaction LR Clonase™
    683..923     +  promoter       U6 promoter: RNA polymerase III promoter for human U6 snRNA
    983..1285    -  CDS            ccdB: CCDB_ECOLI - Also known as G, letB, letD. Experimental evidence at protein level: Swiss-Prot protein existence level 1. Toxic component of a type II toxin-antitoxin (TA) system, functioning in plasmid maintainence. Responsible for the post- segregational killing (PSK) of plasmid-free cells, also referred to as a plasmid addiction system. Half-life of over 2 hours. Cell killing by CcdB is accompanied by filamentation, defects in chromosome and plasmid segregation, defects in cell division, formation of anucleate cells, decreased DNA synthesis and plasmid loss. Interferes with the activity of DN
   1290..1448    -  CDS            ccdA (fragment): CCDA_ECO57 - Also known as H, letA. Experimental evidence at protein level: Swiss-Prot protein existence level 1. Antitoxin component of a type II toxin-antitoxin (TA) system which inhibits the post-segregational killing (PSK) of plasmid-free cells, also referred to as a plasmid addiction system. Binds to and blocks the activity of CcdB; will also remove bound CcdB protein from the CcdB-GyrA complex by forming a CcdA-CcdB complex, a process termed rejuvenation. Functions as a transcriptional corepressor for the ccdAB operon, repression also requires CcdB (By similarity). From Escherichia coli
   1627..2286    -  CDS            CmR: chloramphenicol acetyltransferase; cat; confers resistance to chloramphenicol
   2287..2316    -  promoter       cat promoter (fragment): promoter of the E. coli cat gene encoding chloramphenicol acetyltransferase
   2340..2370    -  promoter       lac UV5 promoter: E. coli lac promoter with an "up" mutation
   2536..2635    -  protein_bind   attL2: mutant version of attL; recombination site for the Gateway® LR reaction LR Clonase™
   2653..2671    -  promoter       T7 promoter: promoter for bacteriophage T7 RNA polymerase
   2861..2884    +  promoter       Pc promoter (fragment): intI1 (promoter lies within the coding sequence); class 1 integron promoter
   3060..3116    +  CDS            GmR (fragment): gentamycin acetyltransferase; aacC1; confers resistance to gentamycin
   3123..3914    +  CDS            SmR: aminoglycoside adenylyltransferase (Murphy, 1985); aadA; confers resistance to spectinomycin and streptomycin
   4007..4595    +  rep_origin     ori: high-copy-number ColE1/pMB1/pBR322/pUC origin of replication
>Addgene plasmid #196845 | gzk326-dpspCas13b_gRNA[ccdbCam]-5xPBSc_Loop | addgene full sequence | sequence record 419895 | Addgene NGS Result
CTTTCCTGCGTTATCCCCTGATTCTGTGGATAACCGTATTACCGCCTTTGAGTGAGCTGATACCGCTCGC
CGCAGCCGAACGACCGAGCGCAGCGAGTCAGTGAGCGAGGAAGCGGAAGAGCGCCCAATACGCAAACCGC
CTCTCCCCGCGCGTTGGCCGATTCATTAATGCAGCTGGCACGACAGGTTTCCCGACTGGAAAGCGGGCAG
TGAGCGCAACGCAATTAATACGCGTACCGCTAGCCAGGAAGAGTTTGTAGAAACGCAAAAAGGCCATCCG
TCAGGATGGCCTTCTGCTTAGTTTGATGCCTGGCAGTTTATGGCGGGCGTCCTGCCCGCCACCCTCCGGG
CCGTTGCTTCACAACGATCAAATCCGCTCCCGGCGGATTTGTCCTACTCAGGAGAGCGTTCACCGACAAA
CAACAGATAAAACGAAAGGCCCAGTATTCCGACTGAGCCTTTCGTTTTATTTGATGCCTGGCAGTTCCCT
ACTCTCGCGTTAACGCTAGCATGGATGTTTTCCCAGTCACGACGTTGTAAAACGACGGCCAGTCTTAAGC
TCGGGCCCCAAATAATGATTTTATTTTGACTGATAGTGACCTGTTCGTTGCAACAAATTGATGAGCAATG
CTTTTTTATAATGCCAACTTTGTACAAAAAAGCAGGCTCCGAATTCACCGGTGAGGGCCTATTTCCCATG
ATTCCTTCATATTTGCATATACGATACAAGGCTGTTAGAGAGATAATTGGAATTAATTTGACTGTAAACA
CAAAGATATTAGTACAAAATACGTGACGTAGAAAGTAATAATTTCTTGGGTAGTTTGCAGTTTTAAAATT
ATGTTTTAAAATGGACTATCATATGCTTACCGTAACTTGAAAGTATTTCGATTTCTTGGCTTTATATATC
TTGTGGAAAGGACGAAACACCGGGTCTTCGTCGACCTGCAGACTGGCTGTGTATAAGGGAGCCTGACATT
TATATTCCCCAGAACATCAGGTTAATGGCGTTTTTGATGTCATTTTCGCGGTGGCTGAGATCAGCCACTT
CTTCCCCGATAACGGACACCGGCACACTGGCCATATCGGTGGTCATCATGCGCCAGCTTTCATCCCCGAT
ATGCACCACCGGGTAAAGTTCACGGGAGACTTTATCTGACAGCAGACGTGCACTGGCCAGGGGGATCACC
ATCCGTCGCCCGGGCGTGTCAATAATATCACTCTGTACATCCACAAACAGACGATAACGGCTCTCTCTTT
TATAGGTGTAAACCTTAAACTGCATTTCACCAGCCCCTGTTCTCGTCAGCAAAAGAGCCGTTCATTTCAA
TAAACCGGGCGACCTCAGCCATCCCTTCCTGATTTTCCGCTTTCCAGCGTTCGGCACGCAGACGACGGGC
TTCATTCTGCATGGTTGTGCTTACCAGACCGGAGATATTGACATCATATATGCCTTGAGCAACTGATAGC
TGTCGCTGTCAACTGTCACTGTAATACGCTGCTTCATAGCATACCTCTTTTTTACATACTTCGGGTATAC
ATATCAGTATATATTCTTATACCGCAAAAATCAGCGCGCAAATACGCATACTGTTATCTGGCTTTTAGTA
AGCCGGATCCAGATCTTTACGCCCCGCCCTGCCACTCATCGCAGTACTGTTGTAATTCATTAAGCATTCT
GCCGACATGGAAGCCATCACAAACGGCATGATGAACCTGAATCGCCAGCGGCATCAGCACCTTGTCGCCT
TGCGTATAATATTTGCCCATGGTGAAAACGGGGGCGAAGAAGTTGTTCATATTGGCCACGTTTAAATCAA
AACTGGTGAAACTCACCCAGGGATTGGCTGAGACGAAAAACATATTCTCAATAAACCCTTTAGGGAAATA
GGCCAGGTTTTCACCGTAACACGCCACATCTTGCGAATATATGTGTAGAAACTGCCGGAAATCGTCGTGG
TATTCACTCCAGAGCGATGAAAACGTTTCAGTTTGCTCATGGAAAACGGTGTAACAAGGGTGAACACTAT
CCCATATCACCAGCTCACCGTCTTTCATTGCCATACGGAATTCCGGATGAGCATTCATCAGGCGGGCAAG
AATGTGAATAAAGGCCGGATAAAACTTGTGCTTATTTTTCTTTACGGTCTTTAAAAAGGCCGTAATATCC
AGCTGAACGGTCTGGTTATAGGTACATTGAGCAACTGACTGAAATGCCTCAAAATGTTCTTTACGATGCC
ATTGGGATATATCAACGGTGGTATATCCAGTGATTTTTTTCTCCATTTTAGCTTCCTTAGCTCCTGAAAA
TCTCGACGGATCCTAACTCAAAATCCACACATTATACGAGCCGGAAGCATAAAGTGTAAAGCCTGGGGTG
CCTAATGCGGCCGCGAAGACCTGTTGTGGAAGGTCCAGTTTTGAGGGGCTATTACAACCAATTGGGTCTC
CAGATTTGATGTAAGGGCCCATTGATGTAAGGGCCCATTGATGTAAGATCTTTTTTTGTTTTGGCGCGCC
TTAATTAAGAATTCGACCCAGCTTTCTTGTACAAAGTTGGCATTATAAAAAATAATTGCTCATCAATTTG
TTGCAACGAACAGGTCACTATCAGTCAAAATAAAATCATTATTTGCCATCCAGCTGATATCCCCTATAGT
GAGTCGTATTACATGGTCATAGCTGTTTCCTGGCAGCTCTGGCCCGTGTCTCAAAATCTCTGATGTTACA
TTGCACAAGATAAAAATATATCATCATGCCTCCTCTAGACCAGCCAGGACAGAAATGCCTCGACTTCGCT
GCTACCCAAGGTTGCCGGGTGACGCACACCGTGGAAACGGATGAAGGCACGAACCCAGTGGACATAAGCC
TGTTCGGTTCGTAAGCTGTAATGCAAGTAGCGTATGCGCTCACGCAACTGGTCCAGAACCTTGACCGAAC
GCAGCGGTGGTAACGGCGCAGTGGCGGTTTTCATGGCTTGTTATGACTGTTTTTTTGGGGTACAGTCTAT
GCCTCGGGCATCCAAGCAGCAAGCGCGTTACGCCGTGGGTCGATGTTTGATGTTATGGAGCAGCAACGAT
GTTACGCAGCAGGGCAGTCGCCCTAAAACAAAGTTAAACATTATGAGGGAAGCGGTGATCGCCGAAGTAT
CGACTCAACTATCAGAGGTAGTTGGCGTCATCGAGCGCCATCTCGAACCGACGTTGCTGGCCGTACATTT
GTACGGCTCCGCAGTGGATGGCGGCCTGAAGCCACACAGTGATATTGATTTGCTGGTTACGGTGACCGTA
AGGCTTGATGAAACAACGCGGCGAGCTTTGATCAACGACCTTTTGGAAACTTCGGCTTCCCCTGGAGAGA
GCGAGATTCTCCGCGCTGTAGAAGTCACCATTGTTGTGCACGACGACATCATTCCGTGGCGTTATCCAGC
TAAGCGCGAACTGCAATTTGGAGAATGGCAGCGCAATGACATTCTTGCAGGTATCTTCGAGCCAGCCACG
ATCGACATTGATCTGGCTATCTTGCTGACAAAAGCAAGAGAACATAGCGTTGCCTTGGTAGGTCCAGCGG
CGGAGGAACTCTTTGATCCGGTTCCTGAACAGGATCTATTTGAGGCGCTAAATGAAACCTTAACGCTATG
GAACTCGCCGCCCGACTGGGCTGGCGATGAGCGAAATGTAGTGCTTACGTTGTCCCGCATTTGGTACAGC
GCAGTAACCGGCAAAATCGCGCCGAAGGATGTCGCTGCCGACTGGGCAATGGAGCGCCTGCCGGCCCAGT
ATCAGCCCGTCATACTTGAAGCTAGACAGGCTTATCTTGGACAAGAAGAAGATCGCTTGGCCTCGCGCGC
AGATCAGTTGGAAGAATTTGTCCACTACGTGAAAGGCGAGATCACCAAGGTAGTCGGCAAATAACCCTCG
AGCCACCCATGACCAAAATCCCTTAACGTGAGTTACGCGTCGTTCCACTGAGCGTCAGACCCCGTAGAAA
AGATCAAAGGATCTTCTTGAGATCCTTTTTTTCTGCGCGTAATCTGCTGCTTGCAAACAAAAAAACCACC
GCTACCAGCGGTGGTTTGTTTGCCGGATCAAGAGCTACCAACTCTTTTTCCGAAGGTAACTGGCTTCAGC
AGAGCGCAGATACCAAATACTGTTCTTCTAGTGTAGCCGTAGTTAGGCCACCACTTCAAGAACTCTGTAG
CACCGCCTACATACCTCGCTCTGCTAATCCTGTTACCAGTGGCTGCTGCCAGTGGCGATAAGTCGTGTCT
TACCGGGTTGGACTCAAGACGATAGTTACCGGATAAGGCGCAGCGGTCGGGCTGAACGGGGGGTTCGTGC
ACACAGCCCAGCTTGGAGCGAACGACCTACACCGAACTGAGATACCTACAGCGTGAGCTATGAGAAAGCG
CCACGCTTCCCGAAGGGAGAAAGGCGGACAGGTATCCGGTAAGCGGCAGGGTCGGAACAGGAGAGCGCAC
GAGGGAGCTTCCAGGGGGAAACGCCTGGTATCTTTATAGTCCTGTCGGGTTTCGCCACCTCTGACTTGAG
CGTCGATTTTTGTGATGCTCGTCAGGGGGGCGGAGCCTATGGAAAAACGCCAGCAACGCGGCCTTTTTAC
GGTTCCTGGCCTTTTGCTGGCCTTTTGCTCACATGTT
